Addgene plasmid #227308: pX330-PITCh-COX8A
Purpose: Expresses SpCas9, the PITCh gRNA, and a sgRNA targeting the C-terminus of COX8A for knock-in.
Depositing lab: Laurence Pelletier. Publication: qTAG: an adaptable plasmid scaffold for CRISPR-based endogenous tagging. Philip R, Sharma A, Matellan L, Erpf AC, Hsu WH, Tkach JM, Wyatt HDM, Pelletier L. EMBO J. 2024 Dec 12. doi: 10.1038/s44318-024-00337-5. PubMed 39668248.
Backbone
  Vector backbone: pX330-BbsI-PITCh
  Backbone manufacturer: Peter Kaiser, Addgene #127875
  Backbone size w/o insert (bp): 8947
  Vector type: Mammalian Expression, CRISPR
Growth in bacteria
  Bacterial resistance: Ampicillin, 100 μg/mL
  Growth temperature: 37°C
  Growth strain: DH5alpha
  Copy number: Low Copy
Gene/Insert
  Gene/Insert name: sgRNA Targeting C-terminus of COX8A (alt name: COX8A)
  gRNA/shRNA sequence: CAGAACGGACCCCTTCACTC
  Species: H. sapiens (human)
  Insert size (bp): 20
  Entrez Gene: COX8A (a.k.a. COX, COX8, COX8-2, COX8L, MC4DN15, VIII, VIII-L)
  Promoter: U67
  Cloning method: Unknown
  Sequencing primers: 5′ GCCTTTTTACGGTTCCTGGC
Terms and licenses: Academic/Nonprofit Terms; Industry Terms: Not Available to Industry
How to cite: pX330-PITCh-COX8A was a gift from Laurence Pelletier (Addgene plasmid # 227308 ; http://n2t.net/addgene:227308 ; RRID:Addgene_227308)
