[The description below was written by a language model from this plasmid's Addgene catalogue record and pLannotate feature annotations shown in this document.]
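Description:
pX330-PITCh-COX8A is an all-in-one mammalian CRISPR expression plasmid built on the pX330-BbsI-PITCh backbone, designed for endogenous C-terminal tagging of human COX8A. It carries a 20-nt spacer directed at the C-terminal end of the COX8A coding region. The sequenced record is about 9 kb. It is propagated in E. coli under ampicillin selection (AmpR/β-lactamase with its own promoter) from a ColE1/pUC-type origin. The catalogue lists the plasmid as low copy, although the origin is annotated as a high-copy type and only a fragment of rop is detected. An f1 phage origin and a single AAV2 ITR are also annotated. With only one ITR, the ITR looks like a backbone remnant rather than part of a functional AAV packaging cassette.

The payload has three expression units. Streptococcus pyogenes Cas9 is annotated as contiguous N- and C-terminal portions that together form one continuous coding sequence. It is fused at its C-terminus to a bipartite nucleoplasmin nuclear localization signal and is driven by a hybrid CMV enhancer/chicken β-actin promoter with a chimeric intron, ending in a bGH polyadenylation signal. Two tandem human U6 (RNA polymerase III) promoters each precede an SpCas9 guide RNA scaffold. According to the record, one expresses the COX8A-targeting sgRNA and the other the generic PITCh gRNA, though the feature table does not show which cassette holds which guide. The catalogue promoter entry "U67" presumably refers to U6.

In PITCh (microhomology-mediated end-joining) knock-in, the PITCh gRNA cuts a co-delivered donor plasmid to release the tag cassette. The gene-specific guide cuts the genomic locus so that the cassette can integrate there. The donor is not part of this construct.
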