Features (pLannotate 1.2.2; 22 found; start..end, strand, type, name):
      8..293     +  enhancer       CMV enhancer: human cytomegalovirus immediate early enhancer; contains an 18-bp deletion relative to the standard CMV enhancer
    295..415     +  promoter       chicken β-actin promoter (fragment): contains a 21-bp deletion relative to the standard chicken β-actin promoter
    439..595     +  promoter       chicken β-actin promoter (fragment): contains a 21-bp deletion relative to the standard chicken β-actin promoter
    596..823     +  intron         hybrid intron: hybrid between chicken β-actin (CBA) and minute virus of mice (MMV) introns (Gray et al., 2011)
    961..2562    +  CDS            Cas9(N): N-terminal portion of Streptococcus pyogenes Cas9 (Zetsche et al., 2015)
   2563..5061    +  CDS            Cas9(C): C-terminal portion of Streptococcus pyogenes Cas9 (Zetsche et al., 2015)
   5062..5109    +  CDS            nucleoplasmin NLS: bipartite nuclear localization signal from nucleoplasmin
   5143..5254    +  polyA_signal   bGH poly(A) signal: bovine growth hormone polyadenylation signal
   5359..5499    +  repeat_region  AAV2 ITR: inverted terminal repeat of adeno-associated virus serotype 2 inverted
   5504..5555    -  misc_feature   bom (fragment): basis of mobility region from pBR322
   5574..6029    +  rep_origin     f1 ori (sequence partly withheld): f1 bacteriophage origin of replication; arrow indicates direction of (+) strand synthesis
   6030..6079    -  misc_feature   bom (fragment): basis of mobility region from pBR322
   6181..6216    -  CDS            rop (fragment): Rop protein, which maintains plasmids at low copy number; rop
   6311..6415    +  promoter       AmpR promoter: bla
   6416..7276    +  CDS            AmpR: β-lactamase; bla; confers resistance to ampicillin, carbenicillin, and related antibiotics
   7447..8035    +  rep_origin     ori: high-copy-number ColE1/pMB1/pBR322/pUC origin of replication
   8097..8337    +  promoter       U6 promoter: RNA polymerase III promoter for human U6 snRNA
   8367..8442    +  misc_RNA       gRNA scaffold: guide RNA scaffold for the Streptococcus pyogenes CRISPR/Cas9 system
   8449..8492    +  misc_RNA       gRNA scaffold (fragment): guide RNA scaffold for the Streptococcus pyogenes CRISPR/Cas9 system
   8540..8780    +  promoter       U6 promoter: RNA polymerase III promoter for human U6 snRNA
   8809..8884    +  misc_RNA       gRNA scaffold: guide RNA scaffold for the Streptococcus pyogenes CRISPR/Cas9 system
   8891..8934    +  misc_RNA       gRNA scaffold (fragment): guide RNA scaffold for the Streptococcus pyogenes CRISPR/Cas9 system
>Addgene plasmid #227308 | pX330-PITCh-COX8A | addgene full sequence | sequence record 451686 | Addgene NGS Result
AGGTACCCGTTACATAACTTACGGTAAATGGCCCGCCTGGCTGACCGCCCAACGACCCCCGCCCATTGAC
GTCAATAGTAACGCCAATAGGGACTTTCCATTGACGTCAATGGGTGGAGTATTTACGGTAAACTGCCCAC
TTGGCAGTACATCAAGTGTATCATATGCCAAGTACGCCCCCTATTGACGTCAATGACGGTAAATGGCCCG
CCTGGCATTGTGCCCAGTACATGACCTTATGGGACTTTCCTACTTGGCAGTACATCTACGTATTAGTCAT
CGCTATTACCATGGTCGAGGTGAGCCCCACGTTCTGCTTCACTCTCCCCATCTCCCCCCCCTCCCCACCC
CCAATTTTGTATTTATTTATTTTTTAATTATTTTGTGCAGCGATGGGGGCGGGGGGGGGGGGGGGCGCGC
GCCGGGGGGGGGGGGGGGGGGGGGGGGGGGGGGGGGGGGGGGGGGGGGGGGGGGGGGGGGGGCCAGGCGG
AGAGGTGCGGCGGCAGCCAATCAGAGCGGCGCGCTCCGAAAGTTTCCTTTTATGGCGAGGCGGCGGCGGC
GGCGGCCCTATAAAAAGCGAAGCGCGCGGCGGGCGGGAGTCGCTGCGCGCTGCCTTCGCCCCGTGCCCCG
CTCCGCCGCCGCCTCGCGCCGCCCGCCCCGGCTCTGACTGACCGCGTTACTCCCACAGGTGAGCGGGCGG
GACGGCCCTTCTCCTCCGGGCTGTAATTAGCTGAGCAAGAGGTAAGGGTTTAAGGGATGGTTGGTTGGTG
GGGTATTAATGTTTAATTACCTGGAGCACCTGCCTGAAATCACTTTTTTTCAGGTTGGACCGGTGCCACC
ATGGACTATAAGGACCACGACGGAGACTACAAGGATCATGATATTGATTACAAAGACGATGACGATAAGA
TGGCCCCAAAGAAGAAGCGGAAGGTCGGTATCCACGGAGTCCCAGCAGCCGACAAGAAGTACAGCATCGG
CCTGGACATCGGCACCAACTCTGTGGGCTGGGCCGTGATCACCGACGAGTACAAGGTGCCCAGCAAGAAA
TTCAAGGTGCTGGGCAACACCGACCGGCACAGCATCAAGAAGAACCTGATCGGAGCCCTGCTGTTCGACA
GCGGCGAAACAGCCGAGGCCACCCGGCTGAAGAGAACCGCCAGAAGAAGATACACCAGACGGAAGAACCG
GATCTGCTATCTGCAAGAGATCTTCAGCAACGAGATGGCCAAGGTGGACGACAGCTTCTTCCACAGACTG
GAAGAGTCCTTCCTGGTGGAAGAGGATAAGAAGCACGAGCGGCACCCCATCTTCGGCAACATCGTGGACG
AGGTGGCCTACCACGAGAAGTACCCCACCATCTACCACCTGAGAAAGAAACTGGTGGACAGCACCGACAA
GGCCGACCTGCGGCTGATCTATCTGGCCCTGGCCCACATGATCAAGTTCCGGGGCCACTTCCTGATCGAG
GGCGACCTGAACCCCGACAACAGCGACGTGGACAAGCTGTTCATCCAGCTGGTGCAGACCTACAACCAGC
TGTTCGAGGAAAACCCCATCAACGCCAGCGGCGTGGACGCCAAGGCCATCCTGTCTGCCAGACTGAGCAA
GAGCAGACGGCTGGAAAATCTGATCGCCCAGCTGCCCGGCGAGAAGAAGAATGGCCTGTTCGGAAACCTG
ATTGCCCTGAGCCTGGGCCTGACCCCCAACTTCAAGAGCAACTTCGACCTGGCCGAGGATGCCAAACTGC
AGCTGAGCAAGGACACCTACGACGACGACCTGGACAACCTGCTGGCCCAGATCGGCGACCAGTACGCCGA
CCTGTTTCTGGCCGCCAAGAACCTGTCCGACGCCATCCTGCTGAGCGACATCCTGAGAGTGAACACCGAG
ATCACCAAGGCCCCCCTGAGCGCCTCTATGATCAAGAGATACGACGAGCACCACCAGGACCTGACCCTGC
TGAAAGCTCTCGTGCGGCAGCAGCTGCCTGAGAAGTACAAAGAGATTTTCTTCGACCAGAGCAAGAACGG
CTACGCCGGCTACATTGACGGCGGAGCCAGCCAGGAAGAGTTCTACAAGTTCATCAAGCCCATCCTGGAA
AAGATGGACGGCACCGAGGAACTGCTCGTGAAGCTGAACAGAGAGGACCTGCTGCGGAAGCAGCGGACCT
TCGACAACGGCAGCATCCCCCACCAGATCCACCTGGGAGAGCTGCACGCCATTCTGCGGCGGCAGGAAGA
TTTTTACCCATTCCTGAAGGACAACCGGGAAAAGATCGAGAAGATCCTGACCTTCCGCATCCCCTACTAC
GTGGGCCCTCTGGCCAGGGGAAACAGCAGATTCGCCTGGATGACCAGAAAGAGCGAGGAAACCATCACCC
CCTGGAACTTCGAGGAAGTGGTGGACAAGGGCGCTTCCGCCCAGAGCTTCATCGAGCGGATGACCAACTT
CGATAAGAACCTGCCCAACGAGAAGGTGCTGCCCAAGCACAGCCTGCTGTACGAGTACTTCACCGTGTAT
AACGAGCTGACCAAAGTGAAATACGTGACCGAGGGAATGAGAAAGCCCGCCTTCCTGAGCGGCGAGCAGA
AAAAGGCCATCGTGGACCTGCTGTTCAAGACCAACCGGAAAGTGACCGTGAAGCAGCTGAAAGAGGACTA
CTTCAAGAAAATCGAGTGCTTCGACTCCGTGGAAATCTCCGGCGTGGAAGATCGGTTCAACGCCTCCCTG
GGCACATACCACGATCTGCTGAAAATTATCAAGGACAAGGACTTCCTGGACAATGAGGAAAACGAGGACA
TTCTGGAAGATATCGTGCTGACCCTGACACTGTTTGAGGACAGAGAGATGATCGAGGAACGGCTGAAAAC
CTATGCCCACCTGTTCGACGACAAAGTGATGAAGCAGCTGAAGCGGCGGAGATACACCGGCTGGGGCAGG
CTGAGCCGGAAGCTGATCAACGGCATCCGGGACAAGCAGTCCGGCAAGACAATCCTGGATTTCCTGAAGT
CCGACGGCTTCGCCAACAGAAACTTCATGCAGCTGATCCACGACGACAGCCTGACCTTTAAAGAGGACAT
CCAGAAAGCCCAGGTGTCCGGCCAGGGCGATAGCCTGCACGAGCACATTGCCAATCTGGCCGGCAGCCCC
GCCATTAAGAAGGGCATCCTGCAGACAGTGAAGGTGGTGGACGAGCTCGTGAAAGTGATGGGCCGGCACA
AGCCCGAGAACATCGTGATCGAAATGGCCAGAGAGAACCAGACCACCCAGAAGGGACAGAAGAACAGCCG
CGAGAGAATGAAGCGGATCGAAGAGGGCATCAAAGAGCTGGGCAGCCAGATCCTGAAAGAACACCCCGTG
GAAAACACCCAGCTGCAGAACGAGAAGCTGTACCTGTACTACCTGCAGAATGGGCGGGATATGTACGTGG
ACCAGGAACTGGACATCAACCGGCTGTCCGACTACGATGTGGACCATATCGTGCCTCAGAGCTTTCTGAA
GGACGACTCCATCGACAACAAGGTGCTGACCAGAAGCGACAAGAACCGGGGCAAGAGCGACAACGTGCCC
TCCGAAGAGGTCGTGAAGAAGATGAAGAACTACTGGCGGCAGCTGCTGAACGCCAAGCTGATTACCCAGA
GAAAGTTCGACAATCTGACCAAGGCCGAGAGAGGCGGCCTGAGCGAACTGGATAAGGCCGGCTTCATCAA
GAGACAGCTGGTGGAAACCCGGCAGATCACAAAGCACGTGGCACAGATCCTGGACTCCCGGATGAACACT
AAGTACGACGAGAATGACAAGCTGATCCGGGAAGTGAAAGTGATCACCCTGAAGTCCAAGCTGGTGTCCG
ATTTCCGGAAGGATTTCCAGTTTTACAAAGTGCGCGAGATCAACAACTACCACCACGCCCACGACGCCTA
CCTGAACGCCGTCGTGGGAACCGCCCTGATCAAAAAGTACCCTAAGCTGGAAAGCGAGTTCGTGTACGGC
GACTACAAGGTGTACGACGTGCGGAAGATGATCGCCAAGAGCGAGCAGGAAATCGGCAAGGCTACCGCCA
AGTACTTCTTCTACAGCAACATCATGAACTTTTTCAAGACCGAGATTACCCTGGCCAACGGCGAGATCCG
GAAGCGGCCTCTGATCGAGACAAACGGCGAAACCGGGGAGATCGTGTGGGATAAGGGCCGGGATTTTGCC
ACCGTGCGGAAAGTGCTGAGCATGCCCCAAGTGAATATCGTGAAAAAGACCGAGGTGCAGACAGGCGGCT
TCAGCAAAGAGTCTATCCTGCCCAAGAGGAACAGCGATAAGCTGATCGCCAGAAAGAAGGACTGGGACCC
TAAGAAGTACGGCGGCTTCGACAGCCCCACCGTGGCCTATTCTGTGCTGGTGGTGGCCAAAGTGGAAAAG
GGCAAGTCCAAGAAACTGAAGAGTGTGAAAGAGCTGCTGGGGATCACCATCATGGAAAGAAGCAGCTTCG
AGAAGAATCCCATCGACTTTCTGGAAGCCAAGGGCTACAAAGAAGTGAAAAAGGACCTGATCATCAAGCT
GCCTAAGTACTCCCTGTTCGAGCTGGAAAACGGCCGGAAGAGAATGCTGGCCTCTGCCGGCGAACTGCAG
AAGGGAAACGAACTGGCCCTGCCCTCCAAATATGTGAACTTCCTGTACCTGGCCAGCCACTATGAGAAGC
TGAAGGGCTCCCCCGAGGATAATGAGCAGAAACAGCTGTTTGTGGAACAGCACAAGCACTACCTGGACGA
GATCATCGAGCAGATCAGCGAGTTCTCCAAGAGAGTGATCCTGGCCGACGCTAATCTGGACAAAGTGCTG
TCCGCCTACAACAAGCACCGGGATAAGCCCATCAGAGAGCAGGCCGAGAATATCATCCACCTGTTTACCC
TGACCAATCTGGGAGCCCCTGCCGCCTTCAAGTACTTTGACACCACCATCGACCGGAAGAGGTACACCAG
CACCAAAGAGGTGCTGGACGCCACCCTGATCCACCAGAGCATCACCGGCCTGTACGAGACACGGATCGAC
CTGTCTCAGCTGGGAGGCGACAAAAGGCCGGCGGCCACGAAAAAGGCCGGCCAGGCAAAAAAGAAAAAGT
AAGAATTCCTAGAGCTCGCTGATCAGCCTCGACTGTGCCTTCTAGTTGCCAGCCATCTGTTGTTTGCCCC
TCCCCCGTGCCTTCCTTGACCCTGGAAGGTGCCACTCCCACTGTCCTTTCCTAATAAAATGAGGAAATTG
CATCGCATTGTCTGAGTAGGTGTCATTCTATTCTGGGGGGTGGGGTGGGGCAGGACAGCAAGGGGGAGGA
TTGGGAAGAGAATAGCAGGCATGCTGGGGAGCGGCCGCAGGAACCCCTAGTGATGGAGTTGGCCACTCCC
TCTCTGCGCGCTCGCTCGCTCACTGAGGCCGGGCGACCAAAGGTCGCCCGACGCCCGGGCTTTGCCCGGG
CGGCCTCAGTGAGCGAGCGAGCGCGCAGCTGCCTGCAGGGGCGCCTGATGCGGTATTTTCTCCTTACGCA
TCTGTGCGGTATTTCACACCGCATA
[95 nt withheld, positions 5556-5650]
T
[46 nt withheld, positions 5652-5697]
C
[141 nt withheld, positions 5699-5839]
CCTTTGACGTTGGAGTCCACGTTCTTT
[37 nt withheld, positions 5867-5903]
ACTCTATCTCGGGCTATTCTTTTGATTTATAAGGGATTTTGCCGATTTCGGTCTATTGGTTAAAAAATGA
GCTGATTTAACAAAAATTTAACGCGAATTTTAACAAAATATTAACGTTTACAATTTTATGGTGCACTCTC
AGTACAATCTGCTCTGATGCCGCATAGTTAAGCCAGCCCCGACACCCGCCAACACCCGCTGACGCGCCCT
GACGGGCTTGTCTGCTCCCGGCATCCGCTTACAGACAAGCTGTGACCGTCTCCGGGAGCTGCATGTGTCA
GAGGTTTTCACCGTCATCACCGAAACGCGCGAGACGAAAGGGCCTCGTGATACGCCTATTTTTATAGGTT
AATGTCATGATAATAATGGTTTCTTAGACGTCAGGTGGCACTTTTCGGGGAAATGTGCGCGGAACCCCTA
TTTGTTTATTTTTCTAAATACATTCAAATATGTATCCGCTCATGAGACAATAACCCTGATAAATGCTTCA
ATAATATTGAAAAAGGAAGAGTATGAGTATTCAACATTTCCGTGTCGCCCTTATTCCCTTTTTTGCGGCA
TTTTGCCTTCCTGTTTTTGCTCACCCAGAAACGCTGGTGAAAGTAAAAGATGCTGAAGATCAGTTGGGTG
CACGAGTGGGTTACATCGAACTGGATCTCAACAGCGGTAAGATCCTTGAGAGTTTTCGCCCCGAAGAACG
TTTTCCAATGATGAGCACTTTTAAAGTTCTGCTATGTGGCGCGGTATTATCCCGTATTGACGCCGGGCAA
GAGCAACTCGGTCGCCGCATACACTATTCTCAGAATGACTTGGTTGAGTACTCACCAGTCACAGAAAAGC
ATCTTACGGATGGCATGACAGTAAGAGAATTATGCAGTGCTGCCATAACCATGAGTGATAACACTGCGGC
CAACTTACTTCTGACAACGATCGGAGGACCGAAGGAGCTAACCGCTTTTTTGCACAACATGGGGGATCAT
GTAACTCGCCTTGATCGTTGGGAACCGGAGCTGAATGAAGCCATACCAAACGACGAGCGTGACACCACGA
TGCCTGTAGCAATGGCAACAACGTTGCGCAAACTATTAACTGGCGAACTACTTACTCTAGCTTCCCGGCA
ACAATTAATAGACTGGATGGAGGCGGATAAAGTTGCAGGACCACTTCTGCGCTCGGCCCTTCCGGCTGGC
TGGTTTATTGCTGATAAATCTGGAGCCGGTGAGCGTGGAAGCCGCGGTATCATTGCAGCACTGGGGCCAG
ATGGTAAGCCCTCCCGTATCGTAGTTATCTACACGACGGGGAGTCAGGCAACTATGGATGAACGAAATAG
ACAGATCGCTGAGATAGGTGCCTCACTGATTAAGCATTGGTAACTGTCAGACCAAGTTTACTCATATATA
CTTTAGATTGATTTAAAACTTCATTTTTAATTTAAAAGGATCTAGGTGAAGATCCTTTTTGATAATCTCA
TGACCAAAATCCCTTAACGTGAGTTTTCGTTCCACTGAGCGTCAGACCCCGTAGAAAAGATCAAAGGATC
TTCTTGAGATCCTTTTTTTCTGCGCGTAATCTGCTGCTTGCAAACAAAAAAACCACCGCTACCAGCGGTG
GTTTGTTTGCCGGATCAAGAGCTACCAACTCTTTTTCCGAAGGTAACTGGCTTCAGCAGAGCGCAGATAC
CAAATACTGTTCTTCTAGTGTAGCCGTAGTTAGGCCACCACTTCAAGAACTCTGTAGCACCGCCTACATA
CCTCGCTCTGCTAATCCTGTTACCAGTGGCTGCTGCCAGTGGCGATAAGTCGTGTCTTACCGGGTTGGAC
TCAAGACGATAGTTACCGGATAAGGCGCAGCGGTCGGGCTGAACGGGGGGTTCGTGCACACAGCCCAGCT
TGGAGCGAACGACCTACACCGAACTGAGATACCTACAGCGTGAGCTATGAGAAAGCGCCACGCTTCCCGA
AGGGAGAAAGGCGGACAGGTATCCGGTAAGCGGCAGGGTCGGAACAGGAGAGCGCACGAGGGAGCTTCCA
GGGGGAAACGCCTGGTATCTTTATAGTCCTGTCGGGTTTCGCCACCTCTGACTTGAGCGTCGATTTTTGT
GATGCTCGTCAGGGGGGCGGAGCCTATGGAAAAACGCCAGCAACGCGGCCTTTTTACGGTTCCTGGCCTT
TTGCTGGCCTTTTGCTCACATGTGAGGGCCTATTTCCCATGATTCCTTCATATTTGCATATACGATACAA
GGCTGTTAGAGAGATAATTGGAATTAATTTGACTGTAAACACAAAGATATTAGTACAAAATACGTGACGT
AGAAAGTAATAATTTCTTGGGTAGTTTGCAGTTTTAAAATTATGTTTTAAAATGGACTATCATATGCTTA
CCGTAACTTGAAAGTATTTCGATTTCTTGGCTTTATATATCTTGTGGAAAGGACGAAACACCGCAGAACG
GACCCCTTCACTCGTTTTAGAGCTAGAAATAGCAAGTTAAAATAAGGCTAGTCCGTTATCAACTTGAAAA
AGTGGCACCGAGTCGGTGCTTTTTTGTTTTAGAGCTAGAAATAGCAAGTTAAAATAAGGCTAGTCCGTTT
TTAGCGCGTGCGCCAATTCTGCAGACAAATGGCTCTAGAGGCATGTGAGGGCCTATTTCCCATGATTCCT
TCATATTTGCATATACGATACAAGGCTGTTAGAGAGATAATTGGAATTAATTTGACTGTAAACACAAAGA
TATTAGTACAAAATACGTGACGTAGAAAGTAATAATTTCTTGGGTAGTTTGCAGTTTTAAAATTATGTTT
TAAAATGGACTATCATATGCTTACCGTAACTTGAAAGTATTTCGATTTCTTGGCTTTATATATCTTGTGG
AAAGGACGAAACACCGCATCGTACGCGTACGTGTTGTTTTAGAGCTAGAAATAGCAAGTTAAAATAAGGC
TAGTCCGTTATCAACTTGAAAAAGTGGCACCGAGTCGGTGCTTTTTTGTTTTAGAGCTAGAAATAGCAAG
TTAAAATAAGGCTAGTCCGTTTTTAGCGCGTGCGCCAATTCTGCAGACAAATGGCTCTAG
